>Addgene plasmid #75656 | WNK4 gRNA (BRDN0001147338) | addgene full sequence | sequence record 184306 | Addgene Assembled Sequence
CCCGGGTGCAAAGATGGATAAAGTTTTAAACAGAGAGGAATCTTTGCAGCTAATGGACCTTCTAGGTCTT
GAAAGGAGTGGGAATTGGCTCCGGTGCCCGTCAGTGGGCAGAGCGCACATCGCCCACAGTCCCCGAGAAG
TTGGGGGGAGGGGTCGGCAATTGATCCGGTGCCTAGAGAAGGTGGCGCGGGGTAAACTGGGAAAGTGATG
TCGTGTACTGGCTCCGCCTTTTTCCCGAGGGTGGGGGAGAACCGTATATAAGTGCAGTAGTCGCCGTGAA
CGTTCTTTTTCGCAACGGGTTTGCCGCCAGAACACAGGTAAGTGCCGTGTGTGGTTCCCGCGGGCCTGGC
CTCTTTACGGGTTATGGCCCTTGCGTGCCTTGAATTACTTCCACCTGGCTGCAGTACGTGATTCTTGATC
CCGAGCTTCGGGTTGGAAGTGGGTGGGAGAGTTCGAGGCCTTGCGCTTAAGGAGCCCCTTCGCCTCGTGC
TTGAGTTGAGGCCTGGCCTGGGCGCTGGGGCCGCCGCGTGCGAATCTGGTGGCACCTTCGCGCCTGTCTC
GCTGCTTTCGATAAGTCTCTAGCCATTTAAAATTTTTGATGACCTGCTGCGACGCTTTTTTTCTGGCAAG
ATAGTCTTGTAAATGCGGGCCAAGATCTGCACACTGGTATTTCGGTTTTTGGGGCCGCGGGCGGCGACGG
GGCCCGTGCGTCCCAGCGCACATGTTCGGCGAGGCGGGGCCTGCGAGCGCGGCCACCGAGAATCGGACGG
GGGTAGTCTCAAGCTGGCCGGCCTGCTCTGGTGCCTGGCCTCGCGCCGCCGTGTATCGCCCCGCCCTGGG
CGGCAAGGCTGGCCCGGTCGGCACCAGTTGCGTGAGCGGAAAGATGGCCGCTTCCCGGCCCTGCTGCAGG
GAGCTCAAAATGGAGGACGCGGCGCTCGGGAGAGCGGGCGGGTGAGTCACCCACACAAAGGAAAAGGGCC
TTTCCGTCCTCAGCCGTCGCTTCATGTGACTCCACGGAGTACCGGGCGCCGTCCAGGCACCTCGATTAGT
TCTCGAGCTTTTGGAGTACGTCGTCTTTAGGTTGGGGGGAGGGGTTTTATGCGATGGAGTTTCCCCACAC
TGAGTGGGTGGAGACTGAAGTTAGGCCAGCTTGGCACTTGATGTAATTCTCCTTGGAATTTGCCCTTTTT
GAGTTTGGATCTTGGTTCATTCTCAAGCCTCAGACAGTGGTTCAAAGTTTTTTTCTTCCATTTCAGGTGT
CGTGACGTACGGCCACCATGACCGAGTACAAGCCCACGGTGCGCCTCGCCACCCGCGACGACGTCCCCAG
GGCCGTACGCACCCTCGCCGCCGCGTTCGCCGACTACCCCGCCACGCGCCACACCGTCGATCCGGACCGC
CACATCGAGCGGGTCACCGAGCTGCAAGAACTCTTCCTCACGCGCGTCGGGCTCGACATCGGCAAGGTGT
GGGTCGCGGACGACGGCGCCGCCGTGGCGGTCTGGACCACGCCGGAGAGCGTCGAAGCGGGGGCGGTGTT
CGCCGAGATCGGCCCGCGCATGGCCGAGTTGAGCGGTTCCCGGCTGGCCGCGCAGCAACAGATGGAAGGC
CTCCTGGCGCCGCACCGGCCCAAGGAGCCCGCGTGGTTCCTGGCCACCGTCGGAGTCTCGCCCGACCACC
AGGGCAAGGGTCTGGGCAGCGCCGTCGTGCTCCCCGGAGTGGAGGCGGCCGAGCGCGCCGGGGTGCCCGC
CTTCCTGGAGACCTCCGCGCCCCGCAACCTCCCCTTCTACGAGCGGCTCGGCTTCACCGTCACCGCCGAC
GTCGAGGTGCCCGAAGGACCGCGCACCTGGTGCATGACCCGCAAGCCCGGTGCCTGAACGCGTTAAGTCG
ACAATCAACCTCTGGATTACAAAATTTGTGAAAGATTGACTGGTATTCTTAACTATGTTGCTCCTTTTAC
GCTATGTGGATACGCTGCTTTAATGCCTTTGTATCATGCTATTGCTTCCCGTATGGCTTTCATTTTCTCC
TCCTTGTATAAATCCTGGTTGCTGTCTCTTTATGAGGAGTTGTGGCCCGTTGTCAGGCAACGTGGCGTGG
TGTGCACTGTGTTTGCTGACGCAACCCCCACTGGTTGGGGCATTGCCACCACCTGTCAGCTCCTTTCCGG
GACTTTCGCTTTCCCCCTCCCTATTGCCACGGCGGAACTCATCGCCGCCTGCCTTGCCCGCTGCTGGACA
GGGGCTCGGCTGTTGGGCACTGACAATTCCGTGGTGTTGTCGGGGAAATCATCGTCCTTTCCTTGGCTGC
TCGCCTGTGTTGCCACCTGGATTCTGCGCGGGACGTCCTTCTGCTACGTCCCTTCGGCCCTCAATCCAGC
GGACCTTCCTTCCCGCGGCCTGCTGCCGGCTCTGCGGCCTCTTCCGCGTCTTCGCCTTCGCCCTCAGACG
AGTCGGATCTCCCTTTGGGCCGCCTCCCCGCGTCGACTTTAAGACCAATGACTTACAAGGCAGCTGTAGA
TCTTAGCCACTTTTTAAAAGAAAAGGGGGGACTGGAAGGGCTAATTCACTCCCAACGAAGACAAGATCTG
CTTTTTGCTTGTACTGGGTCTCTCTGGTTAGACCAGATCTGAGCCTGGGAGCTCTCTGGCTAACTAGGGA
ACCCACTGCTTAAGCCTCAATAAAGCTTGCCTTGAGTGCTTCAAGTAGTGTGTGCCCGTCTGTTGTGTGA
CTCTGGTAACTAGAGATCCCTCAGACCCTTTTAGTCAGTGTGGAAAATCTCTAGCAGTACGTATAGTAGT
TCATGTCATCTTATTATTCAGTATTTATAACTTGCAAAGAAATGAATATCAGAGAGTGAGAGGAACTTGT
TTATTGCAGCTTATAATGGTTACAAATAAAGCAATAGCATCACAAATTTCACAAATAAAGCATTTTTTTC
ACTGCATTCTAGTTGTGGTTTGTCCAAACTCATCAATGTATCTTATCATGTCTGGCTCTAGCTATCCCGC
CCCTAACTCCGCCCATCCCGCCCCTAACTCCGCCCAGTTCCGCCCATTCTCCGCCCCATGGCTGACTAAT
TTTTTTTATTTATGCAGAGGCCGAGGCCGCCTCGGCCTCTGAGCTATTCCAGAAGTAGTGAGGAGGCTTT
TTTGGAGGCCTAGGGACGTACCCAATTCGCCCTATAGTGAGTCGTATTACGCGCGCTCACTGGCCGTCGT
TTTACAACGTCGTGACTGGGAAAACCCTGGCGTTACCCAACTTAATCGCCTTGCAGCACATCCCCCTTTC
GCCAGCTGGCGTAATAGCGAAGAGGCCCGCACCGATCGCCCTTCCCAACAGTTGCGCAGCCTGAATGGCG
AATGGG
[124 nt withheld, positions 3367-3490]
C
[91 nt withheld, positions 3492-3582]
A
[49 nt withheld, positions 3584-3632]
CCTTTGACGTTGGAGTCCACGTTCTTT
[37 nt withheld, positions 3660-3696]
ACCCTATCTCGGTCTATTCTTTTGATTTATAAGGGATTTTGCCGATTTCGGCCTATTGGTTAAAAAATGA
GCTGATTTAACAAAAATTTAACGCGAATTTTAACAAAATATTAACGCTTACAATTTAGGTGGCACTTTTC
GGGGAAATGTGCGCGGAACCCCTATTTGTTTATTTTTCTAAATACATTCAAATATGTATCCGCTCATGAG
ACAATAACCCTGATAAATGCTTCAATAATATTGAAAAAGGAAGAGTATGAGTATTCAACATTTCCGTGTC
GCCCTTATTCCCTTTTTTGCGGCATTTTGCCTTCCTGTTTTTGCTCACCCAGAAACGCTGGTGAAAGTAA
AAGATGCTGAAGATCAGTTGGGTGCACGAGTGGGTTACATCGAACTGGATCTCAACAGCGGTAAGATCCT
TGAGAGTTTTCGCCCCGAAGAACGTTTTCCAATGATGAGCACTTTTAAAGTTCTGCTATGTGGCGCGGTA
TTATCCCGTATTGACGCCGGGCAAGAGCAACTCGGTCGCCGCATACACTATTCTCAGAATGACTTGGTTG
AGTACTCACCAGTCACAGAAAAGCATCTTACGGATGGCATGACAGTAAGAGAATTATGCAGTGCTGCCAT
AACCATGAGTGATAACACTGCGGCCAACTTACTTCTGACAACGATCGGAGGACCGAAGGAGCTAACCGCT
TTTTTGCACAACATGGGGGATCATGTAACTCGCCTTGATCGTTGGGAACCGGAGCTGAATGAAGCCATAC
CAAACGACGAGCGTGACACCACGATGCCTGTAGCAATGGCAACAACGTTGCGCAAACTATTAACTGGCGA
ACTACTTACTCTAGCTTCCCGGCAACAATTAATAGACTGGATGGAGGCGGATAAAGTTGCAGGACCACTT
CTGCGCTCGGCCCTTCCGGCTGGCTGGTTTATTGCTGATAAATCTGGAGCCGGTGAGCGTGGGTCTCGCG
GTATCATTGCAGCACTGGGGCCAGATGGTAAGCCCTCCCGTATCGTAGTTATCTACACGACGGGGAGTCA
GGCAACTATGGATGAACGAAATAGACAGATCGCTGAGATAGGTGCCTCACTGATTAAGCATTGGTAACTG
TCAGACCAAGTTTACTCATATATACTTTAGATTGATTTAAAACTTCATTTTTAATTTAAAAGGATCTAGG
TGAAGATCCTTTTTGATAATCTCATGACCAAAATCCCTTAACGTGAGTTTTCGTTCCACTGAGCGTCAGA
CCCCGTAGAAAAGATCAAAGGATCTTCTTGAGATCCTTTTTTTCTGCGCGTAATCTGCTGCTTGCAAACA
AAAAAACCACCGCTACCAGCGGTGGTTTGTTTGCCGGATCAAGAGCTACCAACTCTTTTTCCGAAGGTAA
CTGGCTTCAGCAGAGCGCAGATACCAAATACTGTTCTTCTAGTGTAGCCGTAGTTAGGCCACCACTTCAA
GAACTCTGTAGCACCGCCTACATACCTCGCTCTGCTAATCCTGTTACCAGTGGCTGCTGCCAGTGGCGAT
AAGTCGTGTCTTACCGGGTTGGACTCAAGACGATAGTTACCGGATAAGGCGCAGCGGTCGGGCTGAACGG
GGGGTTCGTGCACACAGCCCAGCTTGGAGCGAACGACCTACACCGAACTGAGATACCTACAGCGTGAGCT
ATGAGAAAGCGCCACGCTTCCCGAAGGGAGAAAGGCGGACAGGTATCCGGTAAGCGGCAGGGTCGGAACA
GGAGAGCGCACGAGGGAGCTTCCAGGGGGAAACGCCTGGTATCTTTATAGTCCTGTCGGGTTTCGCCACC
TCTGACTTGAGCGTCGATTTTTGTGATGCTCGTCAGGGGGGCGGAGCCTATGGAAAAACGCCAGCAACGC
GGCCTTTTTACGGTTCCTGGCCTTTTGCTGGCCTTTTGCTCACATGTTCTTTCCTGCGTTATCCCCTGAT
TCTGTGGATAACCGTATTACCGCCTTTGAGTGAGCTGATACCGCTCGCCGCAGCCGAACGACCGAGCGCA
GCGAGTCAGTGAGCGAGGAAGCGGAAGAGCGCCCAATACGCAAACCGCCTCTCCCCGCGCGTTGGCCGAT
TCATTAATGCAGCTGGCACGACAGGTTTCCCGACTGGAAAGCGGGCAGTGAGCGCAACGCAATTAATGTG
AGTTAGCTCACTCATTAGGCACCCCAGGCTTTACACTTTATGCTTCCGGCTCGTATGTTGTGTGGAATTG
TGAGCGGATAACAATTTCACACAGGAAACAGCTATGACCATGATTACGCCAAGCGCGCAATTAACCCTCA
CTAAAGGGAACAAAAGCTGGAGCTGCAAGCTTAATGTAGTCTTATGCAATACTCTTGTAGTCTTGCAACA
TGGTAACGATGAGTTAGCAACATGCCTTACAAGGAGAGAAAAAGCACCGTGCATGCCGATTGGTGGAAGT
AAGGTGGTACGATCGTGCCTTATTAGGAAGGCAACAGACGGGTCTGACATGGATTGGACGAACCACTGAA
TTGCCGCATTGCAGAGATATTGTATTTAAGTGCCTAGCTCGATACATAAACGGGTCTCTCTGGTTAGACC
AGATCTGAGCCTGGGAGCTCTCTGGCTAACTAGGGAACCCACTGCTTAAGCCTCAATAAAGCTTGCCTTG
AGTGCTTCAAGTAGTGTGTGCCCGTCTGTTGTGTGACTCTGGTAACTAGAGATCCCTCAGACCCTTTTAG
TCAGTGTGGAAAATCTCTAGCAGTGGCGCCCGAACAGGGACTTGAAAGCGAAAGGGAAACCAGAGGAGCT
CTCTCGACGCAGGACTCGGCTTGCTGAAGCGCGCACGGCAAGAGGCGAGGGGCGGCGACTGGTGAGTACG
CCAAAAATTTTGACTAGCGGAGGCTAGAAGGAGAGAGATGGGTGCGAGAGCGTCAGTATTAAGCGGGGGA
GAATTAGATCGCGATGGGAAAAAATTCGGTTAAGGCCAGGGGGAAAGAAAAAATATAAATTAAAACATAT
AGTATGGGCAAGCAGGGAGCTAGAACGATTCGCAGTTAATCCTGGCCTGTTAGAAACATCAGAAGGCTGT
AGACAAATACTGGGACAGCTACAACCATCCCTTCAGACAGGATCAGAAGAACTTAGATCATTATATAATA
CAGTAGCAACCCTCTATTGTGTGCATCAAAGGATAGAGATAAAAGACACCAAGGAAGCTTTAGACAAGAT
AGAGGAAGAGCAAAACAAAAGTAAGACCACCGCACAGCAAGCGGCCGCTGATCTTCAGACCTGGAGGAGG
AGATATGAGGGACAATTGGAGAAGTGAATTATATAAATATAAAGTAGTAAAAATTGAACCATTAGGAGTA
GCACCCACCAAGGCAAAGAGAAGAGTGGTGCAGAGAGAAAAAAGAGCAGTGGGAATAGGAGCTTTGTTCC
TTGGGTTCTTGGGAGCAGCAGGAAGCACTATGGGCGCAGCGTCAATGACGCTGACGGTACAGGCCAGACA
ATTATTGTCTGGTATAGTGCAGCAGCAGAACAATTTGCTGAGGGCTATTGAGGCGCAACAGCATCTGTTG
CAACTCACAGTCTGGGGCATCAAGCAGCTCCAGGCAAGAATCCTGGCTGTGGAAAGATACCTAAAGGATC
AACAGCTCCTGGGGATTTGGGGTTGCTCTGGAAAACTCATTTGCACCACTGCTGTGCCTTGGAATGCTAG
TTGGAGTAATAAATCTCTGGAACAGATTTGGAATCACACGACCTGGATGGAGTGGGACAGAGAAATTAAC
AATTACACAAGCTTAATACACTCCTTAATTGAAGAATCGCAAAACCAGCAAGAAAAGAATGAACAAGAAT
TATTGGAATTAGATAAATGGGCAAGTTTGTGGAATTGGTTTAACATAACAAATTGGCTGTGGTATATAAA
ATTATTCATAATGATAGTAGGAGGCTTGGTAGGTTTAAGAATAGTTTTTGCTGTACTTTCTATAGTGAAT
AGAGTTAGGCAGGGATATTCACCATTATCGTTTCAGACCCACCTCCCAACCCCGAGGGGACCCAGAGAGG
GCCTATTTCCCATGATTCCTTCATATTTGCATATACGATACAAGGCTGTTAGAGAGATAATTAGAATTAA
TTTGACTGTAAACACAAAGATATTAGTACAAAATACGTGACGTAGAAAGTAATAATTTCTTGGGTAGTTT
GCAGTTTTAAAATTATGTTTTAAAATGGACTATCATATGCTTACCGTAACTTGAAAGTATTTCGATTTCT
TGGCTTTATATATCTTGTGGAAAGGACGAAACACCGTGAAGCCGATTACCAGCCAGGTTTTAGAGCTAGA
AATAGCAAGTTAAAATAAGGCTAGTCCGTTATCAACTTGAAAAAGTGGCACCGAGTCGGTGCTTTTTTAA
GCTTGGCGTAACTAGATCTTGAGACAAATGGCAGTATTCATCCACAATTTTAAAAGAAAAGGGGGGATTG
GGGGGTACAGTGCAGGGGAAAGAATAGTAGACATAATAGCAACAGACATACAAACTAAAGAATTACAAAA
ACAAATTACAAAAATTCAAAATTTTCGGGTTTATTACAGGGACAGCAGAGATCCACTTTGGCGCCGGCTC
GAGGGGG
Features (pLannotate 1.2.2; 29 found; start..end, strand, type, name):
     14..80      +  CDS            small t antigen (fragment): SV40 (simian virus 40) small t antigen
    106..317     +  promoter       EF-1α core promoter: core promoter for human elongation factor EF-1α
    318..1256    +  intron         EF-1α intron A: intron upstream of the start codon of human EF-1α
   1278..1877    +  CDS            PuroR (fragment): puromycin N-acetyltransferase; pac from Streptomyces; confers resistance to puromycin
   1893..2481    +  misc_feature   WPRE: woodchuck hepatitis virus posttranscriptional regulatory element
   2532..2551    +  misc_feature   cPPT/CTS (fragment): central polypurine tract and central termination sequence of HIV-1
   2553..2786    +  LTR            3' LTR (ΔU3): self-inactivating 3' long terminal repeat (LTR) from HIV-1
   2864..2985    +  polyA_signal   SV40 poly(A) signal: SV40 polyadenylation signal
   3025..3160    +  rep_origin     SV40 ori: SV40 origin of replication
   3181..3199    -  promoter       T7 promoter: promoter for bacteriophage T7 RNA polymerase
   3207..3362    +  CDS            lacZα (fragment): LacZα fragment of β-galactosidase; lacZ fragment
   3367..3795    +  rep_origin     f1 ori (sequence partly withheld): f1 bacteriophage origin of replication; arrow indicates direction of (+) strand synthesis
   3848..3952    +  promoter       AmpR promoter: bla
   3953..4813    +  CDS            AmpR: β-lactamase; bla; confers resistance to ampicillin, carbenicillin, and related antibiotics
   4984..5572    +  rep_origin     ori: high-copy-number ColE1/pMB1/pBR322/pUC origin of replication
   5755..5847    +  CDS            lacI (fragment): lac repressor; lacI; The lac repressor binds to the lac operator to inhibit transcription in E. coli. This inhibition can be relieved by adding lactose or isopropyl-β-D-thiogalactopyranoside (IPTG).
   5860..5881    +  protein_bind   CAP binding site: CAP binding activates transcription in the presence of cAMP. E. coli catabolite activator protein
   5896..5926    +  promoter       lac promoter: promoter for the E. coli lac operon
   5934..5950    +  protein_bind   lac operator: The lac repressor binds to the lac operator to inhibit transcription in E. coli. This inhibition can be relieved by adding lactose or isopropyl-β-D-thiogalactopyranoside (IPTG). lac repressor encoded by lacI
   5995..6013    +  promoter       T3 promoter: promoter for bacteriophage T3 RNA polymerase
   6041..6267    +  promoter       RSV promoter: Rous sarcoma virus enhancer/promoter
   6268..6448    +  LTR            5' LTR (truncated): truncated 5' long terminal repeat (LTR) from HIV-1
   6495..6620    +  misc_feature   HIV-1 Ψ: packaging signal of human immunodeficiency virus type 1
   6604..6967    +  CDS            HIV-1 gag (fragment): gag protein from human immunodeficiency virus 1; gag
   7113..7346    +  misc_feature   RRE: The Rev response element (RRE) of HIV-1 allows for Rev-dependent mRNA export from the nucleus to the cytoplasm.
   7723..7749    +  CDS            Rev (fragment): human immunodeficiency virus 1 (HIV-1) Rev protein; rev; enhances nuclear export of unspliced and incompletely spliced viral mRNAs
   7753..7993    +  promoter       U6 promoter: RNA polymerase III promoter for human U6 snRNA
   8023..8098    +  misc_RNA       gRNA scaffold: guide RNA scaffold for the Streptococcus pyogenes CRISPR/Cas9 system
   8154..8271    +  misc_feature   cPPT/CTS: central polypurine tract and central termination sequence of HIV-1
