[The description below was written by a language model from this plasmid's Addgene catalogue record and pLannotate feature annotations shown in this document.]
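Description:
WNK4 gRNA (BRDN0001147338) is a third-generation lentiviral guide RNA plasmid built on the lentiGuide-Puro backbone, designed to direct CRISPR-Cas9 cutting of the human WNK4 kinase gene (also known as PHA2B or PRKWNK4). The 8.3 kb plasmid is maintained in E. coli at high copy through a ColE1/pUC-type origin with ampicillin selection from the β-lactamase gene. It also carries an f1 origin, an SV40 origin and residual lac and T7/T3 promoter elements inherited from the cloning backbone.

The lentiviral genome is transcribed from a hybrid RSV promoter fused to a truncated HIV-1 5' LTR, which makes production of the genomic RNA Tat-independent. It contains the Ψ packaging signal with an adjoining gag fragment, the Rev response element for nuclear export of the unspliced RNA, and a cPPT/CTS element that aids nuclear import. A ΔU3 self-inactivating 3' LTR, followed by an SV40 polyadenylation signal, closes the genome. Inside it, a human U6 RNA polymerase III promoter drives a 20-nucleotide spacer designed against the WNK4 reference transcript, joined to the Streptococcus pyogenes guide RNA scaffold. A separate cassette uses the EF-1α core promoter with its intron A to express puromycin N-acetyltransferase, with a WPRE downstream to boost transcript expression, so that transduced mammalian cells can be selected with puromycin.

The plasmid does not encode Cas9, so it must be used with a separate Cas9 vector such as a companion blasticidin-selectable lentiviral construct, or in cells already expressing Cas9. It belongs to a human kinome guide RNA collection and is suited to knockout of WNK4 in human cells.
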