Addgene plasmid #75656: WNK4 gRNA (BRDN0001147338)
Purpose: 3rd generation lentiviral gRNA plasmid targeting human WNK4
Depositing lab: John Doench & David Root. Depositing organization: Broad Institute. Publication: Optimized sgRNA design to maximize activity and minimize off-target effects of CRISPR-Cas9. Doench JG, Fusi N, Sullender M, Hegde M, Vaimberg EW, Donovan KF, Smith I, Tothova Z, Wilen C, Orchard R, Virgin HW, Listgarten J, Root DE. Nat Biotechnol. 2016 Jan 18. doi: 10.1038/nbt.3437. PubMed 26780180.
Backbone
  Vector backbone: lentiGuide-Puro
  Backbone manufacturer: Zhang Lab (Addgene plasmid # 52963)
  Vector type: Mammalian Expression, Lentiviral, CRISPR
  Selectable markers: Puromycin
Growth in bacteria
  Bacterial resistance: Ampicillin, 100 μg/mL
  Growth temperature: 37°C
  Growth strain: DH5alpha
  Copy number: High Copy
Gene/Insert
  Gene/Insert name: WNK4 (alt names: WNK4; NM_032387.4)
  gRNA/shRNA sequence: TGAAGCCGATTACCAGCCAG
  Species: H. sapiens (human)
  Entrez Gene: WNK4 (a.k.a. PHA2B, PRKWNK4)
  Promoter: hU6
  Cloning method: Unknown
  Sequencing primers: 5′ U6-F; 3′ pS2-R
Terms and licenses: Academic/Nonprofit Terms; Industry Terms: Not Available to Industry
Depositor comments: The gRNA was designed to target the following Genbank reference sequence(s): NM_032387.4. Note that this plasmid does NOT contain Cas9. It should be used in conjunction with lentiCas9-Blast (Addgene #52962) or otherwise with cell lines already expressing Cas9. Browse the full kinome gRNA library at http://www.addgene.org/pooled-library/broadgpp-human-kinome/ or visit http://www.broadinstitute.org/rnai/public/ for detailed protocols and information.
How to cite: WNK4 gRNA (BRDN0001147338) was a gift from John Doench & David Root (Addgene plasmid # 75656 ; http://n2t.net/addgene:75656 ; RRID:Addgene_75656)
