>Addgene plasmid #75656 | WNK4 gRNA (BRDN0001147338) | depositor partial sequence | sequence record 143116 | Target Sequence
TGAAGCCGATTACCAGCCAG
