>Addgene plasmid #75656 | WNK4 gRNA (BRDN0001147338) | addgene partial sequence | sequence record 184305 | hU6-F
CGTAGAAAGTAATAATTTCTTGGGTAGTTTGCAGTTTTAAAATTATGTTTTAAAATGGACTATCATATGC
TTACCGTAACTTGAAAGTATTTCGATTTCTTGGCTTTATATATCTTGTGGAAAGGACGAAACACCGTGAA
GCCGATTACCAGCCAGGTTTTAGAGCTAGAAATAGCAAGTTAAAATAAGGCTAGTCCGTTATCAACTTGA
AAAAGTGGCACCGAGTCGGTGCTTTTTTAAGCTTGGCGTAACTAGATCTTGAGACAAATGGCAGTATTCA
TCCACAATTTTAAAAGAAAAGGGGGGATTGGGGGGTACAGTGCAGGGGAAAGAATAGTAGACATAATAGC
AACAGACATACAAACTAAAGAATTACAAAAACAAATTACAAAAATTCAAAATTTTCGGGTTTATTACAGG
GACAGCAGAGATCCACTTTGGCGCCGGCTCGAGGGGGCCCGGGTGCAAAGATGGATAAAGTTTTAAACAG
AGAGGAATCTTTGCAGCTAATGGACCTTCTAGGTCTTGAAAGGAGTGGGAATTGGCTCCGGTGCCCGTCA
GTGGGCAGAG
